Addgene plasmid #80129: 35S-sfGFP-nosT
Purpose: (Empty Backbone) Transient expression vector for sfGFP in plants
Depositing lab: Yutaka Kodama. Depositing organization: Utsunomiya University. Publication: In planta comparative analysis of improved green fluorescent proteins with reference to fluorescence intensity and bimolecular fluorescence complementation ability. Fujii Y, Kodama Y. Plant Biotech. 2015; 32(1): 81-87. 10.5511/plantbiotechnology.15.0120a.
Backbone
  Vector backbone: pUC18
  Backbone manufacturer: Clonech
  Backbone size (bp): 2686
  Vector type: Plant Expression
  Promoter: CaMV35S
  Tag / fusion protein: sfGFP
Growth in bacteria
  Bacterial resistance: Ampicillin, 100 μg/mL
  Growth temperature: 37°C
  Growth strain: DH5alpha
  Copy number: Unknown
Gene/Insert
  Cloning method: Restriction Enzyme
  Sequencing primers: 5′ GGATCCATGGTGAGCAAGGGCGAGGAGCTG; 3′ TTACTTGTACAGCTCGTCCATGCCGAGAGT
Terms and licenses: Academic/Nonprofit Terms; Industry Terms: Not Available to Industry
How to cite: 35S-sfGFP-nosT was a gift from Yutaka Kodama (Addgene plasmid # 80129 ; http://n2t.net/addgene:80129 ; RRID:Addgene_80129)
