[The description below was written by a language model from this plasmid's Addgene catalogue record and pLannotate feature annotations shown in this document.]
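Description:
35S-sfGFP-nosT is a small (about 4.2 kb) plant transient expression plasmid built on the pUC18 cloning vector. It is propagated in E. coli through the high-copy ColE1/pUC-type origin and selected with ampicillin via the β-lactamase (AmpR) gene and its native promoter. Because it lacks T-DNA borders or any plant selectable marker in the annotated features, it is not a binary vector for Agrobacterium-mediated stable transformation. This fits its stated purpose of transient expression, although the record does not specify a delivery method. Remnants of the pUC18 backbone are also annotated, including lacZα fragments, the lac promoter and operator, a CAP binding site and pieces of the multiple cloning site. These have no role in the plant expression function.

The payload is a single expression cassette inserted in the pUC18 polylinker region. The cauliflower mosaic virus 35S promoter provides strong constitutive transcription in plant cells and is followed by the tobacco mosaic virus Ω leader, a 5' untranslated sequence that enhances translation. A short polylinker fragment sits between the Ω leader and the coding sequence for superfolder GFP, a robustly folding GFP variant, annotated here as a mammalian codon-optimized version. The nopaline synthase (NOS) terminator supplies the polyadenylation signal.

The plasmid is catalogued as an empty backbone with sfGFP listed as the tag or fusion partner, so it can express sfGFP alone as a fluorescent marker or control, or serve as a starting point for restriction-enzyme cloning of sfGFP fusions. The associated study compared improved green fluorescent proteins in planta for fluorescence intensity and bimolecular fluorescence complementation ability.
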