Features (pLannotate 1.2.2; 19 found; start..end, strand, type, name):
     21..365     +  promoter       CaMV 35S promoter: strong constitutive promoter from cauliflower mosaic virus
    317..363     +  promoter       minimal CaMV 35S promoter: minimal 35S promoter from cauliflower mosaic virus
    385..440     +  misc_feature   TMV Ω: translational enhancer from the tobacco mosaic virus 5'-leader sequence (Gallie et al., 1988)
    442..459     -  misc_feature   MCS (fragment): pUC18/19 multiple cloning site
    460..1179    +  CDS            superfolder GFP: GFP variant that folds robustly even when fused to poorly folded proteins (Pédelacq et al., 2006) mammalian codon-optimized
   1198..1450    +  terminator     NOS terminator: nopaline synthase terminator and poly(A) signal
   1451..1467    -  promoter       tet promoter (fragment): E. coli promoter for tetracycline efflux protein gene
   1506..1527    -  CDS            lacZα (fragment): LacZα fragment of β-galactosidase; lacZ fragment
   1547..1563    -  protein_bind   lac operator: The lac repressor binds to the lac operator to inhibit transcription in E. coli. This inhibition can be relieved by adding lactose or isopropyl-β-D-thiogalactopyranoside (IPTG). lac repressor encoded by lacI
   1571..1601    -  promoter       lac promoter: promoter for the E. coli lac operon
   1616..1637    -  protein_bind   CAP binding site: CAP binding activates transcription in the presence of cAMP. E. coli catabolite activator protein
   1650..1742    -  CDS            lacI (fragment): lac repressor; lacI; The lac repressor binds to the lac operator to inhibit transcription in E. coli. This inhibition can be relieved by adding lactose or isopropyl-β-D-thiogalactopyranoside (IPTG).
   1925..2513    -  rep_origin     ori: high-copy-number ColE1/pMB1/pBR322/pUC origin of replication
   2684..3544    -  CDS            AmpR: β-lactamase; bla; confers resistance to ampicillin, carbenicillin, and related antibiotics
   3545..3649    -  promoter       AmpR promoter: bla
   3744..3779    +  CDS            rop (fragment): Rop protein, which maintains plasmids at low copy number; rop
   3881..3980    +  misc_feature   bom (fragment): basis of mobility region from pBR322
   3986..4140    -  CDS            lacZα (fragment): LacZα fragment of β-galactosidase; lacZ fragment
   4143..4179    -  misc_feature   MCS (fragment): pUC18/19 multiple cloning site
>Addgene plasmid #80129 | 35S-sfGFP-nosT | depositor full sequence | sequence record 150625 | 35S-sfGFP-nosT sequence 4180 bps
CTCAGAAGACCGAGGGCTATTGAGACTTTTCAACAAAGGGTAATATCGGGAAACCTCCTCGGATTCCATT
GCCCAGCTATCTGTCACTTATCGAAAGGACAGTAGAAAAGGAAGGTGGCTCCTACAAATGCCATCATTGC
GATAAAGGAAAGGCTATCGTTCAAGATGCCTCTACCGACAGTGGTCCCAAAGATGGACCCCCACCCACGA
GGAACATCGTGGAAAAAGAAGACGTTCCAACCACGTCTTCAAAGCAAGTGGATTGATGTGATATCTCCAC
TGACGTAAGGGATGACGCACAATCCCACTATCCTTCGCAAGACCCTTCCTCTATATAAGGAAGTTCATTT
CATTTGGAGAGGACAGGCTTCTTGAGATCCTTCAACAATTACCAACAACAACAAACAACAAACAACATTA
CAATTACTATTTACAATTACAGTCGACTCTAGAGGATCCATGGTGAGCAAGGGCGAGGAGCTGTTCACCG
GGGTGGTGCCCATCCTGGTCGAGCTGGACGGCGACGTAAACGGCCACAAGTTCAGCGTGAGAGGCGAGGG
CGAGGGCGATGCCACCAACGGCAAGCTGACCCTGAAGTTCATCTGCACCACCGGCAAGCTGCCCGTGCCC
TGGCCCACCCTCGTGACCACCCTGACCTACGGCGTGCAGTGCTTCAGCCGCTACCCCGACCACATGAAGC
AGCACGACTTCTTCAAGTCCGCCATGCCCGAAGGCTACGTCCAGGAGCGCACCATCTCTTTCAAGGACGA
CGGCACTTACAAGACCCGCGCCGAGGTGAAGTTCGAGGGCGACACCCTGGTGAACCGCATCGAGCTGAAG
GGCATCGACTTCAAGGAGGACGGCAACATCCTGGGGCACAAGCTGGAGTACAACTTCAACAGCCACAACG
TCTATATCACTGCCGACAAGCAGAAGAACGGCATCAAGGCCAACTTCAAGATCCGCCACAACGTTGAGGA
CGGCAGCGTGCAGCTCGCCGACCACTACCAGCAGAACACCCCCATCGGCGACGGCCCCGTGCTGCTGCCC
GACAACCACTACCTGAGCACCCAGTCCGTTCTGAGCAAAGACCCCAACGAGAAGCGCGATCACATGGTCC
TGCTGGAGTTCGTGACCGCCGCCGGGATCACTCTCGGCATGGACGAGCTGTACAAGTAAAGCGGCCGCCC
GGCTGCAGATCGTTCAAACATTTGGCAATAAAGTTTCTTAAGATTGAATCCTGTTGCCGGTCTTGCGATG
ATTATCATATAATTTCTGTTGAATTACGTTAAGCATGTAATAATTAACATGTAATGCATGACGTTATTTA
TGAGATGGGTTTTTATGATTAGAGTCCCGCAATTATACATTTAATACGCGATAGAAAACAAAATATAGCG
CGCAAACTAGGATAAATTATCGCGCGCGGTGTCATCTATGTTACTAGATCCGATGATAAGCTGTCAAACA
TAGAATTCGTAATCATGGTCATAGCTGTTTCCTGTGTGAATTCGTAATCATGGTCATAGCTGTTTCCTGT
GTGAAATTGTTATCCGCTCACAATTCCACACAACATACGAGCCGGAAGCATAAAGTGTAAAGCCTGGGGT
GCCTAATGAGTGAGCTAACTCACATTAATTGCGTTGCGCTCACTGCCCGCTTTCCAGTCGGGAAACCTGT
CGTGCCAGCTGCATTAATGAATCGGCCAACGCGCGGGGAGAGGCGGTTTGCGTATTGGGCGCTCTTCCGC
TTCCTCGCTCACTGACTCGCTGCGCTCGGTCGTTCGGCTGCGGCGAGCGGTATCAGCTCACTCAAAGGCG
GTAATACGGTTATCCACAGAATCAGGGGATAACGCAGGAAAGAACATGTGAGCAAAAGGCCAGCAAAAGG
CCAGGAACCGTAAAAAGGCCGCGTTGCTGGCGTTTTTCCATAGGCTCCGCCCCCCTGACGAGCATCACAA
AAATCGACGCTCAAGTCAGAGGTGGCGAAACCCGACAGGACTATAAAGATACCAGGCGTTTCCCCCTGGA
AGCTCCCTCGTGCGCTCTCCTGTTCCGACCCTGCCGCTTACCGGATACCTGTCCGCCTTTCTCCCTTCGG
GAAGCGTGGCGCTTTCTCATAGCTCACGCTGTAGGTATCTCAGTTCGGTGTAGGTCGTTCGCTCCAAGCT
GGGCTGTGTGCACGAACCCCCCGTTCAGCCCGACCGCTGCGCCTTATCCGGTAACTATCGTCTTGAGTCC
AACCCGGTAAGACACGACTTATCGCCACTGGCAGCAGCCACTGGTAACAGGATTAGCAGAGCGAGGTATG
TAGGCGGTGCTACAGAGTTCTTGAAGTGGTGGCCTAACTACGGCTACACTAGAAGAACAGTATTTGGTAT
CTGCGCTCTGCTGAAGCCAGTTACCTTCGGAAAAAGAGTTGGTAGCTCTTGATCCGGCAAACAAACCACC
GCTGGTAGCGGTGGTTTTTTTGTTTGCAAGCAGCAGATTACGCGCAGAAAAAAAGGATCTCAAGAAGATC
CTTTGATCTTTTCTACGGGGTCTGACGCTCAGTGGAACGAAAACTCACGTTAAGGGATTTTGGTCATGAG
ATTATCAAAAAGGATCTTCACCTAGATCCTTTTAAATTAAAAATGAAGTTTTAAATCAATCTAAAGTATA
TATGAGTAAACTTGGTCTGACAGTTACCAATGCTTAATCAGTGAGGCACCTATCTCAGCGATCTGTCTAT
TTCGTTCATCCATAGTTGCCTGACTCCCCGTCGTGTAGATAACTACGATACGGGAGGGCTTACCATCTGG
CCCCAGTGCTGCAATGATACCGCGAGACCCACGCTCACCGGCTCCAGATTTATCAGCAATAAACCAGCCA
GCCGGAAGGGCCGAGCGCAGAAGTGGTCCTGCAACTTTATCCGCCTCCATCCAGTCTATTAATTGTTGCC
GGGAAGCTAGAGTAAGTAGTTCGCCAGTTAATAGTTTGCGCAACGTTGTTGCCATTGCTACAGGCATCGT
GGTGTCACGCTCGTCGTTTGGTATGGCTTCATTCAGCTCCGGTTCCCAACGATCAAGGCGAGTTACATGA
TCCCCCATGTTGTGCAAAAAAGCGGTTAGCTCCTTCGGTCCTCCGATCGTTGTCAGAAGTAAGTTGGCCG
CAGTGTTATCACTCATGGTTATGGCAGCACTGCATAATTCTCTTACTGTCATGCCATCCGTAAGATGCTT
TTCTGTGACTGGTGAGTACTCAACCAAGTCATTCTGAGAATAGTGTATGCGGCGACCGAGTTGCTCTTGC
CCGGCGTCAATACGGGATAATACCGCGCCACATAGCAGAACTTTAAAAGTGCTCATCATTGGAAAACGTT
CTTCGGGGCGAAAACTCTCAAGGATCTTACCGCTGTTGAGATCCAGTTCGATGTAACCCACTCGTGCACC
CAACTGATCTTCAGCATCTTTTACTTTCACCAGCGTTTCTGGGTGAGCAAAAACAGGAAGGCAAAATGCC
GCAAAAAAGGGAATAAGGGCGACACGGAAATGTTGAATACTCATACTCTTCCTTTTTCAATATTATTGAA
GCATTTATCAGGGTTATTGTCTCATGAGCGGATACATATTTGAATGTATTTAGAAAAATAAACAAATAGG
GGTTCCGCGCACATTTCCCCGAAAAGTGCCACCTGACGTCTAAGAAACCATTATTATCATGACATTAACC
TATAAAAATAGGCGTATCACGAGGCCCTTTCGTCTCGCGCGTTTCGGTGATGACGGTGAAAACCTCTGAC
ACATGCAGCTCCCGGAGACGGTCACAGCTTGTCTGTAAGCGGATGCCGGGAGCAGACAAGCCCGTCAGGG
CGCGTCAGCGGGTGTTGGCGGGTGTCGGGGCTGGCTTAACTATGCGGCATCAGAGCAGATTGTACTGAGA
GTGCACCATATGCGGTGTGAAATACCGCACAGATGCGTAAGGAGAAAATACCGCATCAGGCGCCATTCGC
CATTCAGGCTGCGCAACTGTTGGGAAGGGCGATCGGTGCGGGCCTCTTCGCTATTACGCCAGCTGGCGAA
AGGGGGATGTGCTGCAAGGCGATTAAGTTGGGTAACGCCAGGGTTTTCCCAGTCACGACGTTGTAAAACG
ACGGCCAGTGCCAAGCTTGCATGCCTGCAGGTCGATCTAGAGGATCCCCC
