>Addgene plasmid #80129 | 35S-sfGFP-nosT | addgene partial sequence | sequence record 157133 | 35S-promoter 5'-CTATCCTTCGCAAGACCCTTC-3'
TTTGGAGAGGACAGGCTTCTTGAGATCCTTCAACAATTACCAACAACAACAAACAACAAACAACATTACA
ATTACTATTTACAATTACAGTCGACTCTAGAGGATCCATGGTGAGCAAGGGCGAGGAGCTGTTCACCGGG
GTGGTGCCCATCCTGGTCGAGCTGGACGGCGACGTAAACGGCCACAAGTTCAGCGTGAGAGGCGAGGGCG
AGGGCGATGCCACCAACGGCAAGCTGACCCTGAAGTTCATCTGCACCACCGGCAAGCTGCCCGTGCCCTG
GCCCACCCTCGTGACCACCCTGACCTACGGCGTGCAGTGCTTCAGCCGCTACCCCGACCACATGAAGCAG
CACGACTTCTTCAAGTCCGCCATGCCCGAAGGCTACGTCCAGGAGCGCACCATCTCTTTCAAGGACGACG
GCACTTACAAGACCCGCGCCGAGGTGAAGTTCGAGGGCGACACCCTGGTGAACCGCATCGAGCTGAAGGG
CATCGACTTCAAGGAGGACGGCAACATCCTGGGGCACAAGCTGGAGTACAACTTCAACAGCCACAACGTC
TATATCACTGCCGACAAGCAGAAGAACGGCATCAAGGCCAACTTCAAGATCCGCCACAACGTTGAGGACG
GCAGCGTGCAGCTCGCCGACCACTACCAGCAGAACACCCCCATCGGCGACGGCCCCGTGCTGCTGCCCGA
CAACCACTACCTGAGCACCCAGTCCGTTCTGAGCAAAGACCCCAACGAGAAGCGCGATCACATGGTCCTG
CTGGAGTTCGTGACCGCCGCCGGGATCACTCTCGGCATGGACGAGCTGTACAAGTAAAGCGGCCGCCCGG
CTGCAGATCGTTCAAACATTTGGCAATAAAGTTTCTTAAGATTGAATCCTGTTGCCGGTCTTGCGATGAT
TATCATATAATTTCTGTTGAATTACGTTAAGCATGTAATAATTAACATGTAATGCATGACGTTATTTATG
AGATGGGTTTTTATGATTAGAGTCC
