>Addgene plasmid #80129 | 35S-sfGFP-nosT | addgene partial sequence | sequence record 157134 | NOSterm-R 5'-attgccaaatgtttgaacga-3'
GCTCGTCCATGCCGAGAGTGATCCCGGCGGCGGTCACGAACTCCAGCAGGACCATGTGATCGCGCTTCTC
GTTGGGGTCTTTGCTCAGAACGGACTGGGTGCTCAGGTAGTGGTTGTCGGGCAGCAGCACGGGGCCGTCG
CCGATGGGGGTGTTCTGCTGGTAGTGGTCGGCGAGCTGCACGCTGCCGTCCTCAACGTTGTGGCGGATCT
TGAAGTTGGCCTTGATGCCGTTCTTCTGCTTGTCGGCAGTGATATAGACGTTGTGGCTGTTGAAGTTGTA
CTCCAGCTTGTGCCCCAGGATGTTGCCGTCCTCCTTGAAGTCGATGCCCTTCAGCTCGATGCGGTTCACC
AGGGTGTCGCCCTCGAACTTCACCTCGGCGCGGGTCTTGTAAGTGCCGTCGTCCTTGAAAGAGATGGTGC
GCTCCTGGACGTAGCCTTCGGGCATGGCGGACTTGAAGAAGTCGTGCTGCTTCATGTGGTCGGGGTAGCG
GCTGAAGCACTGCACGCCGTAGGTCAGGGTGGTCACGAGGGTGGGCCAGGGCACGGGCAGCTTGCCGGTG
GTGCAGATGAACTTCAGGGTCAGCTTGCCGTTGGTGGCATCGCCCTCGCCCTCGCCTCTCACGCTGAACT
TGTGGCCGTTTACGTCGCCGTCCAGCTCGACCAGGATGGGCACCACCCCGGTGAACAGCTCCTCGCCCTT
GCTCACCATGGATCCTCTAGAGTCGACTGTAATTGTAAATAGTAATTGTAATGTTGTTTGTTGTTTGTTG
TTGTTGGTAATTGTTGAAGGATCTCAAGAAGCCTGTCCTCTCCAAATGAAATGAACTTCCTTATATAGAG
GAAGGGTCTTGCGAA
